Addgene plasmid #111748: pBacMam2-DiEx-LIC-C-flag_huntingtin_full-length_Q52
Purpose: Baculovirus transfer vector for expression of huntingtin protein in insect and mammalian cellscells as well as in mammalian cells
Depositing lab: Cheryl Arrowsmith. Publication: Design and characterization of mutant and wildtype huntingtin proteins produced from a toolkit of scalable eukaryotic expression systems. Harding RJ, Loppnau P, Ackloo S, Lemak A, Hutchinson A, Hunt B, Holehouse AS, Ho JC, Fan L, Toledo-Sherman L, Seitova A, Arrowsmith CH. J Biol Chem. 2019 Apr 26;294(17):6986-7001. doi: 10.1074/jbc.RA118.007204. Epub 2019 Mar 6. PubMed 30842263.
Backbone
  Vector backbone: pBacMam2-DiEx-LIC
  Vector type: Mammalian Expression ; Baculovirus Expression
Growth in bacteria
  Bacterial resistance: Ampicillin, 100 μg/mL
  Growth temperature: 37°C
  Growth strain: DH5alpha
  Copy number: High Copy
Gene/Insert
  Gene/Insert name: HTT (alt name: huntingtin)
  Species: H. sapiens (human)
  Insert size (bp): 9519
  Mutation: Q52 (polyQ repeat)
  Entrez Gene: HTT (a.k.a. HD, IT15, LOMARS)
  Promoter: CMV and P10
  Tag / fusion protein: FLAG (C terminal on insert)
  Cloning method: Ligation Independent Cloning
  Sequencing primers: 5′ pFBM-fwd (5'-caaaatgtcgtaacaactccgc-3'); 3′ pFBM-rev (5'- tagttaagaataccagtcaatctttcac-3')
Resource information
  A portion of this plasmid was derived from a plasmid made by: Kazusa DNA Research Institute Gene KIEE4296 & Original Clone ID cp94296
Terms and licenses: Academic/Nonprofit Terms; Industry Terms: Not Available to Industry
Depositor comments: Please visit https://www.biorxiv.org/content/early/2018/12/10/492215 for BioRxiv preprint.
How to cite: pBacMam2-DiEx-LIC-C-flag_huntingtin_full-length_Q52 was a gift from Cheryl Arrowsmith (Addgene plasmid # 111748 ; http://n2t.net/addgene:111748 ; RRID:Addgene_111748)
