[The description below was written by a language model from this plasmid's Addgene catalogue record and pLannotate feature annotations shown in this document.]
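Description:
pBacMam2-DiEx-LIC-C-flag_huntingtin_full-length_Q52 is a 15.9 kb baculovirus transfer vector built on the pBacMam2-DiEx-LIC backbone and designed to express full-length human huntingtin (HTT) in both insect and mammalian cells. In E. coli it is maintained as a high-copy plasmid through a ColE1/pUC-type origin and selected with ampicillin (β-lactamase); an f1 origin is also present. The expression cassette, together with a gentamicin acetyltransferase marker driven by the Pc integron promoter, lies between the Tn7R and Tn7L mini-Tn7 ends. This arrangement is typical of transfer vectors whose cargo is moved by Tn7 transposition into a baculovirus bacmid, with gentamicin resistance marking the transposed segment.

The payload is a 9,519 bp HTT open reading frame carrying an expanded polyglutamine tract of 52 residues (Q52), inserted by ligation-independent cloning and derived in part from a Kazusa cDNA clone. Upstream sit the CMV enhancer and immediate-early promoter followed directly by the baculoviral p10 promoter. This dual-promoter ("DiEx") layout lets the same recombinant virus drive expression from p10 during insect cell infection and from CMV after BacMam transduction of mammalian cells. The catalogue lists a C-terminal FLAG tag. The feature table detects a FLAG-matching segment downstream of HTT as well as a short His-tag-like fragment that the catalogue does not mention. A partial WPRE, which enhances transcript processing and expression, and an SV40 polyadenylation signal follow the coding region.

The construct belongs to a toolkit of wild-type and mutant huntingtin expression vectors intended for scalable production and FLAG-based purification of the protein for biochemical and structural characterisation.
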