Features (pLannotate 1.2.2; 22 found; start..end, strand, type, name):
    102..556     +  rep_origin     f1 ori (sequence partly withheld): f1 bacteriophage origin of replication; arrow indicates direction of (+) strand synthesis
    582..686     +  promoter       AmpR promoter: bla
    687..1547    +  CDS            AmpR: β-lactamase; bla; confers resistance to ampicillin, carbenicillin, and related antibiotics
   1718..2306    +  rep_origin     ori: high-copy-number ColE1/pMB1/pBR322/pUC origin of replication
   2492..2543    -  misc_feature   bom (fragment): basis of mobility region from pBR322
   2611..2835    -  mobile_element Tn7R: mini-Tn7 element (right end of the Tn7 transposon) Tn7
   2902..3435    -  CDS            GmR: gentamycin acetyltransferase; aacC1; confers resistance to gentamycin
   3624..3652    -  promoter       Pc promoter: intI1 (promoter lies within the coding sequence); class 1 integron promoter
   3630..3989    -  CDS            YPR2_ECOLX (fragment): Protein predicted: Swiss-Prot protein existence level 4. From Escherichia coli.
   4160..4208    -  polyA_signal   HSV TK poly(A) signal: herpes simplex virus thymidine kinase polyadenylation signal (Cole and Stacy, 1985)
   4313..4692    +  enhancer       CMV enhancer: human cytomegalovirus immediate early enhancer
   4693..4896    +  promoter       CMV promoter: human cytomegalovirus (CMV) immediate early promoter
   4892..4925    +  LTR            5' LTR (truncated) (fragment): truncated 5' long terminal repeat (LTR) from HIV-1
   4943..5052    +  promoter       p10 promoter: baculovirus promoter for expression in insect cells
   5084..14602   +  CDS            HTT: HD_HUMAN - Also known as HD, IT15. Experimental evidence at protein level: Swiss-Prot protein existence level 1. [Huntingtin, myristoylated N-terminal fragment]: Promotes the formation of autophagic vesicles. From Homo sapiens (Human).
  14666..14685   +  CDS            7xHis (fragment): 6xHis affinity tag
  14690..14713   +  CDS            3xFLAG (fragment): three tandem FLAG® epitope tags
  14732..14750   +  misc_feature   MCS (fragment): pBluescript multiple cloning site
  14750..15255   +  misc_feature   WPRE (fragment): woodchuck hepatitis virus posttranscriptional regulatory element
  15351..15434   +  CDS            large T antigen (fragment): large T antigen from SV40 (simian virus 40)
  15457..15591   +  polyA_signal   SV40 poly(A) signal: SV40 polyadenylation signal
  15620..15785   -  mobile_element Tn7L: mini-Tn7 element (left end of the Tn7 transposon) Tn7
>Addgene plasmid #111748 | pBacMam2-DiEx-LIC-C-flag_huntingtin_full-length_Q52 | addgene full sequence | sequence record 220486 | Addgene NGS Result
TTCTCTGTCACAGAATGAAAATTTTTCTGTCATCTCTTCGTTATTAATGTTTGTAATTGACTGAATATCA
ACGCTTATTTGCAGCCTGAATGGCGAATGGG
[34 nt withheld, positions 102-135]
A
[89 nt withheld, positions 137-225]
C
[91 nt withheld, positions 227-317]
A
[49 nt withheld, positions 319-367]
CCTTTGACGTTGGAGTCCACGTTCTT
[37 nt withheld, positions 394-430]
ACCCTATCTCGGTCTATTCTTTTGATTTATAAGGGATTTTGCCGATTTCGGCCTATTGGTTAAAAAATGA
GCTGATTTAACAAAAATTTAACGCGAATTTTAACAAAATATTAACGCTTACAATTTAGGTGGCACTTTTC
GGGGAAATGTGCGCGGAACCCCTATTTGTTTATTTTTCTAAATACATTCAAATATGTATCCGCTCATGAG
ACAATAACCCTGATAAATGCTTCAATAATATTGAAAAAGGAAGAGTATGAGTATTCAACATTTCCGTGTC
GCCCTTATTCCCTTTTTTGCGGCATTTTGCCTTCCTGTTTTTGCTCACCCAGAAACGCTGGTGAAAGTAA
AAGATGCTGAAGATCAGTTGGGTGCACGAGTGGGTTACATCGAACTGGATCTCAACAGCGGTAAGATCCT
TGAGAGTTTTCGCCCCGAAGAACGTTTTCCAATGATGAGCACTTTTAAAGTTCTGCTATGTGGCGCGGTA
TTATCCCGTATTGACGCCGGGCAAGAGCAACTCGGTCGCCGCATACACTATTCTCAGAATGACTTGGTTG
AGTACTCACCAGTCACAGAAAAGCATCTTACGGATGGCATGACAGTAAGAGAATTATGCAGTGCTGCCAT
AACCATGAGTGATAACACTGCGGCCAACTTACTTCTGACAACGATCGGAGGACCGAAGGAGCTAACCGCT
TTTTTGCACAACATGGGGGATCATGTAACTCGCCTTGATCGTTGGGAACCGGAGCTGAATGAAGCCATAC
CAAACGACGAGCGTGACACCACGATGCCTGTAGCAATGGCAACAACGTTGCGCAAACTATTAACTGGCGA
ACTACTTACTCTAGCTTCCCGGCAACAATTAATAGACTGGATGGAGGCGGATAAAGTTGCAGGACCACTT
CTGCGCTCGGCCCTTCCGGCTGGCTGGTTTATTGCTGATAAATCTGGAGCCGGTGAGCGTGGGTCTCGCG
GTATCATTGCAGCACTGGGGCCAGATGGTAAGCCCTCCCGTATCGTAGTTATCTACACGACGGGGAGTCA
GGCAACTATGGATGAACGAAATAGACAGATCGCTGAGATAGGTGCCTCACTGATTAAGCATTGGTAACTG
TCAGACCAAGTTTACTCATATATACTTTAGATTGATTTAAAACTTCATTTTTAATTTAAAAGGATCTAGG
TGAAGATCCTTTTTGATAATCTCATGACCAAAATCCCTTAACGTGAGTTTTCGTTCCACTGAGCGTCAGA
CCCCGTAGAAAAGATCAAAGGATCTTCTTGAGATCCTTTTTTTCTGCGCGTAATCTGCTGCTTGCAAACA
AAAAAACCACCGCTACCAGCGGTGGTTTGTTTGCCGGATCAAGAGCTACCAACTCTTTTTCCGAAGGTAA
CTGGCTTCAGCAGAGCGCAGATACCAAATACTGTTCTTCTAGTGTAGCCGTAGTTAGGCCACCACTTCAA
GAACTCTGTAGCACCGCCTACATACCTCGCTCTGCTAATCCTGTTACCAGTGGCTGCTGCCAGTGGCGAT
AAGTCGTGTCTTACCGGGTTGGACTCAAGACGATAGTTACCGGATAAGGCGCAGCGGTCGGGCTGAACGG
GGGGTTCGTGCACACAGCCCAGCTTGGAGCGAACGACCTACACCGAACTGAGATACCTACAGCGTGAGCT
ATGAGAAAGCGCCACGCTTCCCGAAGGGAGAAAGGCGGACAGGTATCCGGTAAGCGGCAGGGTCGGAACA
GGAGAGCGCACGAGGGAGCTTCCAGGGGGAAACGCCTGGTATCTTTATAGTCCTGTCGGGTTTCGCCACC
TCTGACTTGAGCGTCGATTTTTGTGATGCTCGTCAGGGGGGCGGAGCCTATGGAAAAACGCCAGCAACGC
GGCCTTTTTACGGTTCCTGGCCTTTTGCTGGCCTTTTGCTCACATGTTCTTTCCTGCGTTATCCCCTGAT
TCTGTGGATAACCGTATTACCGCCTTTGAGTGAGCTGATACCGCTCGCCGCAGCCGAACGACCGAGCGCA
GCGAGTCAGTGAGCGAGGAAGCGGAAGAGCGCCTGATGCGGTATTTTCTCCTTACGCATCTGTGCGGTAT
TTCACACCGCATAGACCAGCCGCGTAACCTGGCAAAATCGGTTACGGTTGAGTAATAAATGGATGCCCTG
CGTAAGCGGGTGTGGGCGGACAATAAAGTCTTAAACTGAACAAAATAGATCTAAACTATGACAATAAAGT
CTTAAACTAGACAGAATAGTTGTAAACTGAAATCAGTCCAGTTATGCTGTGAAAAAGCATACTGGACTTT
TGTTATGGCTAAAGCAAACTCTTCATTTTCTGAAGTGCAAATTGCCCGTCGTATTAAAGAGGGGCGTGGC
CAAGGGCATGGTAAAGACTATATTCGCGGCGTTGTGACAATTTACCGAACAACTCCGCGGCCGGGAAGCC
GATCTCGGCTTGAACGAATTGTTAGGTGGCGGTACTTGGGTCGATATCAAAGTGCATCACTTCTTCCCGT
ATGCCCAACTTTGTATAGAGAGCCACTGCGGGATCGTCACCGTAATCTGCTTGCACGTAGATCACATAAG
CACCAAGCGCGTTGGCCTCATGCTTCAAGAGATTGATGAGCGCGGTGGCAATGCCCTGCCTCCGGTGCTC
GCCGGAGACTGCGAGATCATAGATATAGATCTCACTACGCGGCTGCTCAAACTTGGGCAGAACGTAAGCC
GCGAGAGCGCCAACAACCGCTTCTTGGTCGAAGGCAGCAAGCGCGATGAATGTCTTACTACGGAGCAAGT
TCCCGAGGTAATCGGAGTCCGGCTGATGTTGGGAGTAGGTGGCTACGTCTCCGAACTCACGACCGAAAAG
ATCAAGAGCAGCCCGCATGGATTTGACTTGGTCAGGGCCGAGCCTACATGTGCGAATGATGCCCATACTT
GAGCCACCTAACTTTGTTTTAGGGCGACTGCCCTGCTGCGTAACATCGTTGCTGCTGCGTAACATCGTTG
CTGCTCCATAACATCAAACATCGACCCACGGCGTAACGCGCTTGCTGCTTGGATGCCCGAGGCATAGACT
GTACAAAAAAACAGTCATAACAAGCCATGAAAACCGCCACTGCGCCGTTACCACCGCTGCGTTCGGTCAA
GGTTCTGGACCAGTTGCGTGAGCGCATACGCTACTTGCATTACAGTTTACGAACCGAACAGGCTTATGTC
AACTGGGTTCGTGCCTTCATCCGTTTCCACGGTGTGCGTCACCCGGCAACCTTGGGCAGCAGCGAAGTCG
AGGCATTTCTGTCCTGGCTGGCGAACGAGCGCAAGGTTTCGGTCTCCACGCATCGTCAGGCATTGGCGGC
CTTGCTGTTCTTCTACGGCAAGGTGCTGTGCACGGATCTGCCCTTGCTTCAGGAGATCGGTAGACCTCGG
CCGTCGCGGCGCTTGCCGGTGGTGCTGACCCCGGATGAAGTGGTTCGCATCCTCGGTTTTCTGGAAGGCG
AGCATCGTTTGTTCGCCCAGGACTCTAGCTATAGTTCTAGTGGTTGGCTACGTACCCGTAGTGGCTATGG
CAGGGCTTGCCGCCCCGACGTTGGCTGCGAGCCCTGGGCCTTCACCCGAACTTGGGGGTTGGGGTGGGGA
AAAGGAAGAAACGCGGGCGTATTGGTCCCAATGGGGTCTCGGTGGGGTATCGACAGAGTGCCAGCCCTGG
GACCGAACCCCGCGTTTATGAACAAACGACCCAACACCCGTGCGTTTTATTCTGTCTTTTTATTGCCGTC
ATAGCGCGGGTTCCTTCCGGTATTGTCTCCTTCCGTGTTTCAGTTAGCCTCCCCCATCTCCCGGTACCGC
ATGCGGATCTGTACGGGCCAGATATACGCGTTGACATTGATTATTGACTAGTTATTAATAGTAATCAATT
ACGGGGTCATTAGTTCATAGCCCATATATGGAGTTCCGCGTTACATAACTTACGGTAAATGGCCCGCCTG
GCTGACCGCCCAACGACCCCCGCCCATTGACGTCAATAATGACGTATGTTCCCATAGTAACGCCAATAGG
GACTTTCCATTGACGTCAATGGGTGGAGTATTTACGGTAAACTGCCCACTTGGCAGTACATCAAGTGTAT
CATATGCCAAGTACGCCCCCTATTGACGTCAATGACGGTAAATGGCCCGCCTGGCATTATGCCCAGTACA
TGACCTTATGGGACTTTCCTACTTGGCAGTACATCTACGTATTAGTCATCGCTATTACCATGGTGATGCG
GTTTTGGCAGTACATCAATGGGCGTGGATAGCGGTTTGACTCACGGGGATTTCCAAGTCTCCACCCCATT
GACGTCAATGGGAGTTTGTTTTGGCACCAAAATCAACGGGACTTTCCAAAATGTCGTAACAACTCCGCCC
CATTGACGCAAATGGGCGGTAGGCGTGTACGGTGGGAGGTCTATATAAGCAGAGCTCTCTGGCTAACTAG
AGAACCCACTGCTTACTGGCTTATCGAATACGGACCTTTAATTCAACCCAACACAATATATTATAGTTAA
ATAAGAATTATTATCAAATCATTTGTATATTAATTAAAATACTATACTGTAAATTACATTTTATTTACAA
TCACTCGACGGATCCTTAAGAAGGAGATATACTATGGCGACCCTGGAAAAGCTGATGAAGGCCTTCGAGT
CCCTCAAGTCCTTCCAACAGCAGCAACAGCAACAACAGCAGCAACAGCAACAACAGCAGCAACAGCAACA
ACAGCAGCAACAGCAACAACAGCAGCAACAGCAACAACAGCAACAACAGCAGCAACAGCAACAACAGCAG
CAACAGCAGCAACAGCAGCAACAGCAACAACCGCCACCGCCGCCGCCGCCGCCGCCGCCTCCTCAGCTTC
CTCAGCCGCCGCCGCAGGCACAGCCGCTGCTGCCTCAGCCGCAGCCGCCCCCGCCGCCGCCCCCGCCGCC
ACCCGGCCCGGCTGTGGCTGAGGAGCCGCTGCACCGACCAAAGAAAGAACTTTCAGCTACCAAGAAAGAC
CGTGTGAATCATTGTCTGACAATATGTGAAAACATAGTGGCACAGTCTGTCAGAAATTCTCCAGAATTTC
AGAAACTTCTGGGCATCGCTATGGAACTTTTTCTGCTGTGCAGTGATGACGCAGAGTCAGATGTCAGGAT
GGTGGCTGACGAATGCCTCAACAAAGTTATCAAAGCTTTGATGGATTCTAATCTTCCAAGGTTACAGCTC
GAGCTCTATAAGGAAATTAAAAAGAATGGTGCCCCTCGGAGTTTGCGTGCTGCCCTGTGGAGGTTTGCTG
AGCTGGCTCACCTGGTTCGGCCTCAGAAATGCAGGCCTTACCTGGTGAACCTTCTGCCGTGCCTGACTCG
AACAAGCAAGAGACCCGAAGAATCAGTCCAGGAGACCTTGGCTGCAGCTGTTCCCAAAATTATGGCTTCT
TTTGGCAATTTTGCAAATGACAATGAAATTAAGGTTTTGTTAAAGGCCTTCATAGCGAACCTGAAGTCAA
GCTCCCCCACCATTCGGCGGACAGCGGCTGGATCAGCAGTGAGCATCTGCCAGCACTCAAGAAGGACACA
ATATTTCTATAGTTGGCTACTAAATGTGCTCTTAGGCTTACTCGTTCCTGTCGAGGATGAACACTCCACT
CTGCTGATTCTTGGCGTGCTGCTCACCCTGAGGTATTTGGTGCCCTTGCTGCAGCAGCAGGTCAAGGACA
CAAGCCTGAAAGGCAGCTTCGGAGTGACAAGGAAAGAAATGGAAGTCTCTCCTTCTGCAGAGCAGCTTGT
CCAGGTTTATGAACTGACGTTACATCATACACAGCACCAAGACCACAATGTTGTGACCGGAGCCCTGGAG
CTGTTGCAGCAGCTCTTCAGAACGCCTCCACCCGAGCTTCTGCAAACCCTGACCGCAGTCGGGGGCATTG
GGCAGCTCACCGCTGCTAAGGAGGAGTCTGGTGGCCGAAGCCGTAGTGGGAGTATTGTGGAACTTATAGC
TGGAGGGGGTTCCTCATGCAGCCCTGTCCTTTCAAGAAAACAAAAAGGCAAAGTGCTCTTAGGAGAAGAA
GAAGCCTTGGAGGATGACTCTGAATCGAGATCGGATGTCAGCAGCTCTGCCTTAACAGCCTCAGTGAAGG
ATGAGATCAGTGGAGAGCTGGCTGCTTCTTCAGGGGTTTCCACTCCAGGGTCAGCAGGTCATGACATCAT
CACAGAACAGCCACGGTCACAGCACACACTGCAGGCGGACTCAGTGGATCTGGCCAGCTGTGACTTGACA
AGCTCTGCCACTGATGGGGATGAGGAGGATATCTTGAGCCACAGCTCCAGCCAGGTCAGCGCCGTCCCAT
CTGACCCTGCCATGGACCTGAATGATGGGACCCAGGCCTCGTCGCCCATCAGCGACAGCTCCCAGACCAC
CACCGAAGGGCCTGATTCAGCTGTTACCCCTTCAGACAGTTCTGAAATTGTGTTAGACGGTACCGACAAC
CAGTATTTGGGCCTGCAGATTGGACAGCCCCAGGATGAAGATGAGGAAGCCACAGGTATTCTTCCTGATG
AAGCCTCGGAGGCCTTCAGGAACTCTTCCATGGCCCTTCAACAGGCACATTTATTGAAAAACATGAGTCA
CTGCAGGCAGCCTTCTGACAGCAGTGTTGATAAATTTGTGTTGAGAGATGAAGCTACTGAACCGGGTGAT
CAAGAAAACAAGCCTTGCCGCATCAAAGGTGACATTGGACAGTCCACTGATGATGACTCTGCACCTCTTG
TCCATTGTGTCCGCCTTTTATCTGCTTCGTTTTTGCTAACAGGGGGAAAAAATGTGCTGGTTCCGGACAG
GGATGTGAGGGTCAGCGTGAAGGCCCTGGCCCTCAGCTGTGTGGGAGCAGCTGTGGCCCTCCACCCGGAA
TCTTTCTTCAGCAAACTCTATAAAGTTCCTCTTGACACCACGGAATACCCTGAGGAACAGTATGTCTCAG
ACATCTTGAACTACATCGATCATGGAGACCCACAGGTTCGAGGAGCCACTGCCATTCTCTGTGGGACCCT
CATCTGCTCCATCCTCAGCAGGTCCCGCTTCCACGTGGGAGATTGGATGGGCACCATTAGAACCCTCACA
GGAAATACATTTTCTTTGGCGGATTGCATTCCTTTGCTGCGGAAAACACTGAAGGATGAGTCTTCTGTTA
CTTGCAAGTTAGCTTGTACAGCTGTGAGGAACTGTGTCATGAGTCTCTGCAGCAGCAGCTACAGTGAGTT
AGGACTGCAGCTGATCATCGATGTGCTGACTCTGAGGAACAGTTCCTATTGGCTGGTGAGGACAGAGCTT
CTGGAAACCCTTGCAGAGATTGACTTCAGGCTGGTGAGCTTTTTGGAGGCAAAAGCAGAAAACTTACACA
GAGGGGCTCATCATTATACAGGGCTTTTAAAACTGCAAGAACGAGTGCTCAATAATGTTGTCATCCATTT
GCTTGGAGATGAAGACCCCAGGGTGCGACATGTTGCCGCAGCATCACTAATTAGGCTTGTCCCAAAGCTG
TTTTATAAATGTGACCAAGGACAAGCTGATCCAGTAGTGGCCGTGGCAAGAGATCAAAGCAGTGTTTACC
TGAAACTTCTCATGCATGAGACGCAGCCTCCATCTCATTTCTCCGTCAGCACAATAACCAGAATATATAG
AGGCTATAACCTACTACCAAGCATAACAGACGTCACTATGGAAAATAACCTTTCAAGAGTTATTGCAGCA
GTTTCTCATGAACTAATCACATCAACCACCAGAGCACTCACATTTGGATGCTGTGAAGCTTTGTGTCTTC
TTTCCACTGCCTTCCCAGTTTGCATTTGGAGTTTAGGTTGGCACTGTGGAGTGCCTCCACTGAGTGCCTC
AGATGAGTCTAGGAAGAGCTGTACCGTTGGGATGGCCACAATGATTCTGACCCTGCTCTCGTCAGCTTGG
TTCCCATTGGATCTCTCAGCCCATCAAGATGCTTTGATTTTGGCCGGAAACTTGCTTGCAGCCAGTGCTC
CCAAATCTCTGAGAAGTTCATGGGCCTCTGAAGAAGAAGCCAACCCAGCAGCCACCAAGCAAGAGGAGGT
CTGGCCAGCCCTGGGGGACCGGGCCCTGGTGCCCATGGTGGAGCAGCTCTTCTCTCACCTGCTGAAGGTG
ATTAACATTTGTGCCCACGTCCTGGATGACGTGGCTCCTGGACCCGCAATAAAGGCAGCCTTGCCTTCTC
TAACAAACCCCCCTTCTCTAAGTCCCATCCGACGAAAGGGGAAGGAGAAAGAACCAGGAGAACAAGCATC
TGTACCGTTGAGTCCCAAGAAAGGCAGTGAGGCCAGTGCAGCTTCTAGACAATCTGATACCTCAGGTCCT
GTTACAACAAGTAAATCCTCATCACTGGGGAGTTTCTATCATCTTCCTTCATACCTCAAACTGCATGATG
TCCTGAAAGCTACACACGCTAACTACAAGGTCACGCTGGATCTTCAGAACAGCACGGAAAAGTTTGGAGG
GTTTCTTCGCTCAGCCTTGGATGTTCTTTCTCAGATACTAGAGCTGGCCACACTGCAGGACATTGGGAAG
TGTGTTGAAGAGATCCTAGGATACCTGAAATCCTGCTTTAGTCGAGAACCAATGATGGCAACTGTTTGTG
TTCAACAATTGTTGAAGACTCTCTTTGGCACAAACTTGGCCTCCCAGTTTGATGGCTTATCTTCCAACCC
CAGCAAGTCACAAGGCCGAGCACAGCGCCTTGGCTCCTCCAGTGTGAGGCCAGGCTTGTACCACTACTGC
TTCATGGCCCCGTACACCCACTTCACCCAGGCCCTCGCTGACGCCAGCCTGAGGAACATGGTGCAGGCGG
AGCAGGAGAACGACACCTCGGGATGGTTTGATGTCCTCCAGAAAGTGTCTACCCAGTTGAAGACAAACCT
CACGAGTGTCACAAAGAACCGTGCAGATAAGAATGCTATTCATAATCACATTCGTTTGTTTGAACCTCTT
GTTATAAAAGCTTTAAAACAGTACACGACTACAACATGTGTGCAGTTACAGAAGCAGGTTTTAGATTTGC
TGGCGCAGCTGGTTCAGTTACGGGTTAATTACTGTCTTCTGGATTCAGATCAGGTGTTTATTGGCTTTGT
ATTGAAACAGTTTGAATACATTGAAGTGGGCCAGTTCAGGGAATCAGAGGCAATCATTCCAAACATCTTT
TTCTTCTTGGTATTACTATCTTATGAACGCTATCATTCAAAACAGATCATTGGAATTCCTAAAATCATTC
AGCTCTGTGATGGCATCATGGCCAGTGGAAGGAAGGCTGTGACACATGCCATACCGGCTCTGCAGCCCAT
AGTCCACGACCTCTTTGTATTAAGAGGAACAAATAAAGCTGATGCAGGAAAAGAGCTTGAAACCCAAAAA
GAGGTGGTGGTGTCAATGTTACTGAGACTCATCCAGTACCATCAGGTGTTGGAGATGTTCATTCTTGTCC
TGCAGCAGTGCCACAAGGAGAATGAAGACAAGTGGAAGCGACTGTCTCGACAGATAGCTGACATCATCCT
CCCAATGTTAGCCAAACAGCAGATGCACATTGACTCTCATGAAGCCCTTGGAGTGTTAAATACATTATTT
GAGATTTTGGCCCCTTCCTCCCTCCGTCCGGTAGACATGCTTTTACGGAGTATGTTCGTCACTCCAAACA
CAATGGCGTCCGTGAGCACTGTTCAACTGTGGATATCGGGAATTCTGGCCATTTTGAGGGTTCTGATTTC
CCAGTCAACTGAAGATATTGTTCTTTCTCGTATTCAGGAGCTCTCCTTCTCTCCGTATTTAATCTCCTGT
ACAGTAATTAATAGGTTAAGAGATGGGGACAGTACTTCAACGCTAGAAGAACACAGTGAAGGGAAACAAA
TAAAGAATTTGCCAGAAGAAACATTTTCAAGGTTTCTATTACAACTGGTTGGTATTCTTTTAGAAGACAT
TGTTACAAAACAGCTGAAGGTGGAAATGAGTGAGCAGCAACATACTTTCTATTGCCAGGAACTAGGCACA
CTGCTAATGTGTCTGATCCACATCTTCAAGTCTGGAATGTTCCGGAGAATCACAGCAGCTGCCACTAGGC
TGTTCCGCAGTGATGGCTGTGGCGGCAGTTTCTACACCCTGGACAGCTTGAACTTGCGGGCTCGTTCCAT
GATCACCACCCACCCGGCCCTGGTGCTGCTCTGGTGTCAGATACTGCTGCTTGTCAACCACACCGACTAC
CGCTGGTGGGCAGAAGTGCAGCAGACCCCGAAAAGACACAGTCTGTCCAGCACAAAGTTACTTAGTCCCC
AGATGTCTGGAGAAGAGGAGGATTCTGACTTGGCAGCCAAACTTGGAATGTGCAATAGAGAAATAGTACG
AAGAGGGGCTCTCATTCTCTTCTGTGATTATGTCTGTCAGAACCTCCATGACTCCGAGCACTTAACGTGG
CTCATTGTAAATCACATTCAAGATCTGATCAGCCTTTCCCACGAGCCTCCAGTACAGGACTTCATCAGTG
CCGTTCATCGGAACTCTGCTGCCAGCGGCCTGTTCATCCAGGCAATTCAGTCTCGTTGTGAAAACCTTTC
AACTCCAACCATGCTGAAGAAAACTCTTCAGTGCTTGGAGGGGATCCATCTCAGCCAGTCGGGAGCTGTG
CTCACGCTGTATGTGGACAGGCTTCTGTGCACCCCTTTCCGTGTGCTGGCTCGCATGGTCGACATCCTTG
CTTGTCGCCGGGTAGAAATGCTTCTGGCTGCAAATTTACAGAGCAGCATGGCCCAGTTGCCAATGGAAGA
ACTCAACAGAATCCAGGAATACCTTCAGAGCAGCGGGCTCGCTCAGAGACACCAAAGGCTCTATTCCCTG
CTGGACAGGTTTCGTCTCTCCACCATGCAAGACTCACTTAGTCCCTCTCCTCCAGTCTCTTCCCACCCGC
TGGACGGGGATGGGCACGTGTCACTGGAAACAGTGAGTCCGGACAAAGACTGGTACGTTCATCTTGTCAA
ATCCCAGTGTTGGACCAGGTCAGATTCTGCACTGCTGGAAGGTGCAGAGCTGGTGAATCGGATTCCTGCT
GAAGATATGAATGCCTTCATGATGAACTCGGAGTTCAACCTAAGCCTGCTAGCTCCATGCTTAAGCCTAG
GGATGAGTGAAATTTCTGGTGGCCAGAAGAGTGCCCTTTTTGAAGCAGCCCGTGAGGTGACTCTGGCCCG
TGTGAGCGGCACCGTGCAGCAGCTCCCTGCTGTCCATCATGTCTTCCAGCCCGAGCTGCCTGCAGAACCG
GCGGCCTACTGGAGCAAGTTGAATGATCTGTTTGGGGATGCTGCACTGTATCAGTCCCTGCCCACTCTGG
CCCGGGCCCTGGCACAGTACCTGGTGGTGGTCTCCAAACTGCCCAGTCATTTGCACCTTCCTCCTGAGAA
AGAGAAGGACATTGTGAAATTCGTGGTGGCAACCCTTGAGGCCCTGTCCTGGCATTTGATCCATGAGCAG
ATCCCGCTGAGTCTGGATCTCCAGGCAGGGCTGGACTGCTGCTGCCTGGCCCTGCAGCTGCCTGGCCTCT
GGAGCGTGGTCTCCTCCACAGAGTTTGTGACCCACGCCTGCTCCCTCATCCACTGTGTGCACTTCATCCT
GGAGGCCGTTGCAGTGCAGCCTGGAGAGCAGCTTCTTAGTCCAGAAAGAAGGACAAATACCCCAAAAGCC
ATCAGCGAGGAGGAGGAGGAAGTAGATCCAAACACACAGAATCCTAAGTATATCACTGCAGCCTGTGAGA
TGGTGGCAGAAATGGTGGAGTCTCTGCAGTCGGTGTTGGCCTTGGGTCATAAAAGGAATAGCGGCGTGCC
GGCGTTTCTCACGCCATTGCTCAGGAACATCATCATCAGCCTGGCCCGCCTGCCCCTTGTCAACAGCTAC
ACACGTGTGCCCCCACTGGTGTGGAAGCTTGGATGGTCACCCAAACCGGGAGGGGATTTTGGCACAGCAT
TCCCTGAGATCCCCGTGGAGTTCCTCCAGGAAAAGGAAGTCTTTAAGGAGTTCATCTACCGCATCAACAC
ACTAGGCTGGACCAGTCGTACTCAGTTTGAAGAAACTTGGGCCACCCTCCTTGGTGTCCTGGTGACGCAG
CCCCTCGTGATGGAGCAGGAGGAGAGCCCACCAGAAGAAGACACAGAGAGGACCCAGATCAACGTCCTGG
CCGTGCAGGCCATCACCTCACTGGTGCTCAGTGCAATGACTGTGCCTGTGGCCGGCAACCCAGCTGTAAG
CTGCTTGGAGCAGCAGCCCCGGAACAAGCCTCTGAAAGCTCTCGACACCAGGTTTGGGAGGAAGCTGAGC
ATTATCAGAGGGATTGTGGAGCAAGAGATTCAAGCAATGGTTTCAAAGAGAGAGAATATTGCCACCCATC
ATTTATATCAGGCATGGGATCCTGTCCCTTCTCTGTCTCCGGCTACTACAGGTGCCCTCATCAGCCACGA
GAAGCTGCTGCTGCAGATCAACCCCGAGCGGGAGCTGGGGAGCATGAGCTACAAACTCGGCCAGGTGTCC
ATACACTCCGTGTGGCTAGGGAACAGCATCACACCCCTGAGGGAGGAGGAATGGGACGAGGAAGAGGAGG
AGGAGGCCGACGCCCCTGCACCTTCGTCACCACCCACGTCTCCAGTCAACTCCAGGAAACACCGGGCTGG
AGTTGACATCCACTCCTGTTCGCAGTTTTTGCTTGAGTTGTACAGCCGCTGGATCCTGCCGTCCAGCTCA
GCCAGGAGGACCCCGGCCATCCTGATCAGTGAGGTGGTCAGATCCCTTCTAGTGGTCTCAGACTTGTTCA
CCGAGCGCAACCAGTTTGAGCTGATGTATGTGACGCTGACAGAACTGCGAAGGGTGCACCCTTCAGAAGA
CGAGATCCTCGCTCAGTACCTGGTGCCTGCCACCTGCAAGGCAGCTGCCGTCCTTGGGATGGACAAGGCC
GTGGCGGAGCCTGTCAGCCGCCTGCTGGAGAGCACGCTCAGGAGCAGCCACCTGCCCAGCAGGGTTGGAG
CCCTGCACGGCATCCTCTATGTGCTGGAGTGCGACCTGCTGGACGACACTGCCAAGCAGCTCATCCCGGT
CATCAGCGACTATCTCCTCTCCAACCTGAAAGGGATCGCCCACTGCGTGAACATTCACAGCCAGCAGCAC
GTACTGGTCATGTGTGCCACTGCGTTTTACCTCATTGAGAACTATCCTCTGGACGTAGGGCCGGAATTTT
CAGCATCAATAATACAGATGTGTGGGGTGATGCTGTCTGGAAGTGAGGAGTCCACCCCCTCCATCATTTA
CCACTGTGCCCTCAGAGGCCTGGAGCGCCTCCTGCTCTCTGAGCAGCTCTCCCGCCTGGATGCAGAATCG
CTGGTCAAGCTGAGTGTGGACAGAGTGAACGTGCACAGCCCGCACCGGGCCATGGCGGCTCTGGGCCTGA
TGCTCACCTGCATGTACACAGGAAAGGAGAAAGTCAGTCCGGGTAGAACTTCAGACCCTAATCCTGCAGC
CCCCGACAGCGAGTCAGTGATTGTTGCTATGGAGCGGGTATCTGTTCTTTTTGATAGGATCAGGAAAGGC
TTTCCTTGTGAAGCCAGAGTGGTGGCCAGGATCCTGCCCCAGTTTCTAGACGACTTCTTCCCACCCCAGG
ACATCATGAACAAAGTCATCGGAGAGTTTCTGTCCAACCAGCAGCCATACCCCCAGTTCATGGCCACCGT
GGTGTATAAGGTGTTTCAGACTCTGCACAGCACCGGGCAGTCGTCCATGGTCCGGGACTGGGTCATGCTG
TCCCTCTCCAACTTCACGCAGAGGGCCCCGGTCGCCATGGCCACGTGGAGCCTCTCCTGCTTCTTTGTCA
GCGCGTCCACCAGCCCGTGGGTCGCGGCGATCCTCCCACATGTCATCAGCAGGATGGGCAAGCTGGAGCA
GGTGGACGTGAACCTTTTCTGCCTGGTCGCCACAGACTTCTACAGACACCAGATAGAGGAGGAGCTCGAC
CGCAGGGCCTTCCAGTCTGTGCTTGAGGTGGTTGCAGCCCCAGGAAGCCCATATCACCGGCTGCTGACTT
GTTTACGAAATGTCCACAAGGTCACCACCTGCGGTGGAAGCGGTGACTACAAAGACGATGACGACAAGTA
AAACCTCTACTTCCAATCGCACCATCATCACCATCACCATCACCACCATGATTACAAGGATGACGACGAT
AAGTGAGGCGGCCGCCAACTTGATATCAAGCTTATCGATAATCAACCTCTGGATTACAAAATTTGTGAAA
GATTGACTGGTATTCTTAACTATGTTGCTCCTTTTACGCTATGTGGATACGCTGCTTTAATGCCTTTGTA
TCATGCTATTGCTTCCCGTATGGCTTTCATTTTCTCCTCCTTGTATAAATCCTGGTTGCTGTCTCTTTAT
GAGGAGTTGTGGCCCGTTGTCAGGCAACGTGGCGTGGTGTGCACTGTGTTTGCTGACGCAACCCCCACTG
GTTGGGGCATTGCCACCACCTGTCAGCTCCTTTCCGGGACTTTCGCTTTCCCCCTCCCTATTGCCACGGC
GGAACTCATCGCCGCCTGCCTTGCCCGCTGCTGGACAGGGGCTCGGCTGTTGGGCACTGACAATTCCGTG
GTGTTGTCGGGGAAATCATCGTCCTTTCCTTGGCTGCTCGCCTGTGTTGCCACCTGGATTCTGCGCGGGA
CGTCCTTCTGCTACGTCCCTTCGGCCCTCAATCCAGCGGACCTTCCTTCCCGCGGGCGCCCCCCTCCTCA
CGGCGAGCGAAGCTTGTCGAGAAGTACTAGAGGATCTCTAGAGCCTGCAGTCTCGACAAGCTTGTCGAGA
AGTACTAGAGGATCATAATCAGCCATACCACATTTGTAGAGGTTTTACTTGCTTTAAAAAACCTCCCACA
CCTCCCCCTGAACCTGAAACATAAAATGAATGCAATTGTTGTTGTTAACTTGTTTATTGCAGCTTATAAT
GGTTACAAATAAAGCAATAGCATCACAAATTTCACAAATAAAGCATTTTTTTCACTGCATTCTAGTTGTG
GTTTGTCCAAACTCATCAATGTATCTTATCATGTCTGGATCTGATCACTGCTTGAGCCTAGGAGATCCGA
ACCAGATAAGTGAAATCTAGTTCCAAACTATTTTGTCATTTTTAATTTTCGTATTAGCTTACGACGCTAC
ACCCAGTTCCCATCTATTTTGTCACTCTTCCCTAAATAATCCTTAAAAACTCCATTTCCACCCCTCCCAG
TTCCCAACTATTTTGTCCGCCCACAGCGGGGCATTTTTCTTCCTGTTATGTTTTTAATCAAACATCCTGC
CAACTCCATGTGACAAACCGTCATCTTCGGCTACTTT
