>Addgene plasmid #111748 | pBacMam2-DiEx-LIC-C-flag_huntingtin_full-length_Q52 | depositor partial sequence | sequence record 209899 | insert
ATGGCGACCCTGGAAAAGCTGATGAAGGCCTTCGAGTCCCTCAAGTCCTTCCAACAGCAGCAACAGCAAC
AACAGCAGCAACAGCAACAACAGCAGCAACAGCAACAACAGCAGCAACAGCAACAACAGCAGCAACAGCA
ACAACAGCAACAACAGCAGCAACAGCAACAACAGCAGCAACAGCAGCAACAGCAGCAACAGCAACAACCG
CCACCGCCGCCGCCGCCGCCGCCGCCTCCTCAGCTTCCTCAGCCGCCGCCGCAGGCACAGCCGCTGCTGC
CTCAGCCGCAGCCGCCCCCGCCGCCGCCCCCGCCGCCACCCGGCCCGGCTGTGGCTGAGGAGCCGCTGCA
CCGACCAAAGAAAGAACTTTCAGCTACCAAGAAAGACCGTGTGAATCATTGTCTGACAATATGTGAAAAC
ATAGTGGCACAGTCTGTCAGAAATTCTCCAGAATTTCAGAAACTTCTGGGCATCGCTATGGAACTTTTTC
TGCTGTGCAGTGATGACGCAGAGTCAGATGTCAGGATGGTGGCTGACGAATGCCTCAACAAAGTTATCAA
AGCTTTGATGGATTCTAATCTTCCAAGGTTACAGCTCGAGCTCTATAAGGAAATTAAAAAGAATGGTGCC
CCTCGGAGTTTGCGTGCTGCCCTGTGGAGGTTTGCTGAGCTGGCTCACCTGGTTCGGCCTCAGAAATGCA
GGCCTTACCTGGTGAACCTTCTGCCGTGCCTGACTCGAACAAGCAAGAGACCCGAAGAATCAGTCCAGGA
GACCTTGGCTGCAGCTGTTCCCAAAATTATGGCTTCTTTTGGCAATTTTGCAAATGACAATGAAATTAAG
GTTTTGTTAAAGGCCTTCATAGCGAACCTGAAGTCAAGCTCCCCCACCATTCGGCGGACAGCGGCTGGAT
CAGCAGTGAGCATCTGCCAGCACTCAAGAAGGACACAATATTTCTATAGTTGGCTACTAAATGTGCTCTT
AGGCTTACTCGTTCCTGTCGAGGATGAACACTCCACTCTGCTGATTCTTGGCGTGCTGCTCACCCTGAGG
TATTTGGTGCCCTTGCTGCAGCAGCAGGTCAAGGACACAAGCCTGAAAGGCAGCTTCGGAGTGACAAGGA
AAGAAATGGAAGTCTCTCCTTCTGCAGAGCAGCTTGTCCAGGTTTATGAACTGACGTTACATCATACACA
GCACCAAGACCACAATGTTGTGACCGGAGCCCTGGAGCTGTTGCAGCAGCTCTTCAGAACGCCTCCACCC
GAGCTTCTGCAAACCCTGACCGCAGTCGGGGGCATTGGGCAGCTCACCGCTGCTAAGGAGGAGTCTGGTG
GCCGAAGCCGTAGTGGGAGTATTGTGGAACTTATAGCTGGAGGGGGTTCCTCATGCAGCCCTGTCCTTTC
AAGAAAACAAAAAGGCAAAGTGCTCTTAGGAGAAGAAGAAGCCTTGGAGGATGACTCTGAATCGAGATCG
GATGTCAGCAGCTCTGCCTTAACAGCCTCAGTGAAGGATGAGATCAGTGGAGAGCTGGCTGCTTCTTCAG
GGGTTTCCACTCCAGGGTCAGCAGGTCATGACATCATCACAGAACAGCCACGGTCACAGCACACACTGCA
GGCGGACTCAGTGGATCTGGCCAGCTGTGACTTGACAAGCTCTGCCACTGATGGGGATGAGGAGGATATC
TTGAGCCACAGCTCCAGCCAGGTCAGCGCCGTCCCATCTGACCCTGCCATGGACCTGAATGATGGGACCC
AGGCCTCGTCGCCCATCAGCGACAGCTCCCAGACCACCACCGAAGGGCCTGATTCAGCTGTTACCCCTTC
AGACAGTTCTGAAATTGTGTTAGACGGTACCGACAACCAGTATTTGGGCCTGCAGATTGGACAGCCCCAG
GATGAAGATGAGGAAGCCACAGGTATTCTTCCTGATGAAGCCTCGGAGGCCTTCAGGAACTCTTCCATGG
CCCTTCAACAGGCACATTTATTGAAAAACATGAGTCACTGCAGGCAGCCTTCTGACAGCAGTGTTGATAA
ATTTGTGTTGAGAGATGAAGCTACTGAACCGGGTGATCAAGAAAACAAGCCTTGCCGCATCAAAGGTGAC
ATTGGACAGTCCACTGATGATGACTCTGCACCTCTTGTCCATTGTGTCCGCCTTTTATCTGCTTCGTTTT
TGCTAACAGGGGGAAAAAATGTGCTGGTTCCGGACAGGGATGTGAGGGTCAGCGTGAAGGCCCTGGCCCT
CAGCTGTGTGGGAGCAGCTGTGGCCCTCCACCCGGAATCTTTCTTCAGCAAACTCTATAAAGTTCCTCTT
GACACCACGGAATACCCTGAGGAACAGTATGTCTCAGACATCTTGAACTACATCGATCATGGAGACCCAC
AGGTTCGAGGAGCCACTGCCATTCTCTGTGGGACCCTCATCTGCTCCATCCTCAGCAGGTCCCGCTTCCA
CGTGGGAGATTGGATGGGCACCATTAGAACCCTCACAGGAAATACATTTTCTTTGGCGGATTGCATTCCT
TTGCTGCGGAAAACACTGAAGGATGAGTCTTCTGTTACTTGCAAGTTAGCTTGTACAGCTGTGAGGAACT
GTGTCATGAGTCTCTGCAGCAGCAGCTACAGTGAGTTAGGACTGCAGCTGATCATCGATGTGCTGACTCT
GAGGAACAGTTCCTATTGGCTGGTGAGGACAGAGCTTCTGGAAACCCTTGCAGAGATTGACTTCAGGCTG
GTGAGCTTTTTGGAGGCAAAAGCAGAAAACTTACACAGAGGGGCTCATCATTATACAGGGCTTTTAAAAC
TGCAAGAACGAGTGCTCAATAATGTTGTCATCCATTTGCTTGGAGATGAAGACCCCAGGGTGCGACATGT
TGCCGCAGCATCACTAATTAGGCTTGTCCCAAAGCTGTTTTATAAATGTGACCAAGGACAAGCTGATCCA
GTAGTGGCCGTGGCAAGAGATCAAAGCAGTGTTTACCTGAAACTTCTCATGCATGAGACGCAGCCTCCAT
CTCATTTCTCCGTCAGCACAATAACCAGAATATATAGAGGCTATAACCTACTACCAAGCATAACAGACGT
CACTATGGAAAATAACCTTTCAAGAGTTATTGCAGCAGTTTCTCATGAACTAATCACATCAACCACCAGA
GCACTCACATTTGGATGCTGTGAAGCTTTGTGTCTTCTTTCCACTGCCTTCCCAGTTTGCATTTGGAGTT
TAGGTTGGCACTGTGGAGTGCCTCCACTGAGTGCCTCAGATGAGTCTAGGAAGAGCTGTACCGTTGGGAT
GGCCACAATGATTCTGACCCTGCTCTCGTCAGCTTGGTTCCCATTGGATCTCTCAGCCCATCAAGATGCT
TTGATTTTGGCCGGAAACTTGCTTGCAGCCAGTGCTCCCAAATCTCTGAGAAGTTCATGGGCCTCTGAAG
AAGAAGCCAACCCAGCAGCCACCAAGCAAGAGGAGGTCTGGCCAGCCCTGGGGGACCGGGCCCTGGTGCC
CATGGTGGAGCAGCTCTTCTCTCACCTGCTGAAGGTGATTAACATTTGTGCCCACGTCCTGGATGACGTG
GCTCCTGGACCCGCAATAAAGGCAGCCTTGCCTTCTCTAACAAACCCCCCTTCTCTAAGTCCCATCCGAC
GAAAGGGGAAGGAGAAAGAACCAGGAGAACAAGCATCTGTACCGTTGAGTCCCAAGAAAGGCAGTGAGGC
CAGTGCAGCTTCTAGACAATCTGATACCTCAGGTCCTGTTACAACAAGTAAATCCTCATCACTGGGGAGT
TTCTATCATCTTCCTTCATACCTCAAACTGCATGATGTCCTGAAAGCTACACACGCTAACTACAAGGTCA
CGCTGGATCTTCAGAACAGCACGGAAAAGTTTGGAGGGTTTCTTCGCTCAGCCTTGGATGTTCTTTCTCA
GATACTAGAGCTGGCCACACTGCAGGACATTGGGAAGTGTGTTGAAGAGATCCTAGGATACCTGAAATCC
TGCTTTAGTCGAGAACCAATGATGGCAACTGTTTGTGTTCAACAATTGTTGAAGACTCTCTTTGGCACAA
ACTTGGCCTCCCAGTTTGATGGCTTATCTTCCAACCCCAGCAAGTCACAAGGCCGAGCACAGCGCCTTGG
CTCCTCCAGTGTGAGGCCAGGCTTGTACCACTACTGCTTCATGGCCCCGTACACCCACTTCACCCAGGCC
CTCGCTGACGCCAGCCTGAGGAACATGGTGCAGGCGGAGCAGGAGAACGACACCTCGGGATGGTTTGATG
TCCTCCAGAAAGTGTCTACCCAGTTGAAGACAAACCTCACGAGTGTCACAAAGAACCGTGCAGATAAGAA
TGCTATTCATAATCACATTCGTTTGTTTGAACCTCTTGTTATAAAAGCTTTAAAACAGTACACGACTACA
ACATGTGTGCAGTTACAGAAGCAGGTTTTAGATTTGCTGGCGCAGCTGGTTCAGTTACGGGTTAATTACT
GTCTTCTGGATTCAGATCAGGTGTTTATTGGCTTTGTATTGAAACAGTTTGAATACATTGAAGTGGGCCA
GTTCAGGGAATCAGAGGCAATCATTCCAAACATCTTTTTCTTCTTGGTATTACTATCTTATGAACGCTAT
CATTCAAAACAGATCATTGGAATTCCTAAAATCATTCAGCTCTGTGATGGCATCATGGCCAGTGGAAGGA
AGGCTGTGACACATGCCATACCGGCTCTGCAGCCCATAGTCCACGACCTCTTTGTATTAAGAGGAACAAA
TAAAGCTGATGCAGGAAAAGAGCTTGAAACCCAAAAAGAGGTGGTGGTGTCAATGTTACTGAGACTCATC
CAGTACCATCAGGTGTTGGAGATGTTCATTCTTGTCCTGCAGCAGTGCCACAAGGAGAATGAAGACAAGT
GGAAGCGACTGTCTCGACAGATAGCTGACATCATCCTCCCAATGTTAGCCAAACAGCAGATGCACATTGA
CTCTCATGAAGCCCTTGGAGTGTTAAATACATTATTTGAGATTTTGGCCCCTTCCTCCCTCCGTCCGGTA
GACATGCTTTTACGGAGTATGTTCGTCACTCCAAACACAATGGCGTCCGTGAGCACTGTTCAACTGTGGA
TATCGGGAATTCTGGCCATTTTGAGGGTTCTGATTTCCCAGTCAACTGAAGATATTGTTCTTTCTCGTAT
TCAGGAGCTCTCCTTCTCTCCGTATTTAATCTCCTGTACAGTAATTAATAGGTTAAGAGATGGGGACAGT
ACTTCAACGCTAGAAGAACACAGTGAAGGGAAACAAATAAAGAATTTGCCAGAAGAAACATTTTCAAGGT
TTCTATTACAACTGGTTGGTATTCTTTTAGAAGACATTGTTACAAAACAGCTGAAGGTGGAAATGAGTGA
GCAGCAACATACTTTCTATTGCCAGGAACTAGGCACACTGCTAATGTGTCTGATCCACATCTTCAAGTCT
GGAATGTTCCGGAGAATCACAGCAGCTGCCACTAGGCTGTTCCGCAGTGATGGCTGTGGCGGCAGTTTCT
ACACCCTGGACAGCTTGAACTTGCGGGCTCGTTCCATGATCACCACCCACCCGGCCCTGGTGCTGCTCTG
GTGTCAGATACTGCTGCTTGTCAACCACACCGACTACCGCTGGTGGGCAGAAGTGCAGCAGACCCCGAAA
AGACACAGTCTGTCCAGCACAAAGTTACTTAGTCCCCAGATGTCTGGAGAAGAGGAGGATTCTGACTTGG
CAGCCAAACTTGGAATGTGCAATAGAGAAATAGTACGAAGAGGGGCTCTCATTCTCTTCTGTGATTATGT
CTGTCAGAACCTCCATGACTCCGAGCACTTAACGTGGCTCATTGTAAATCACATTCAAGATCTGATCAGC
CTTTCCCACGAGCCTCCAGTACAGGACTTCATCAGTGCCGTTCATCGGAACTCTGCTGCCAGCGGCCTGT
TCATCCAGGCAATTCAGTCTCGTTGTGAAAACCTTTCAACTCCAACCATGCTGAAGAAAACTCTTCAGTG
CTTGGAGGGGATCCATCTCAGCCAGTCGGGAGCTGTGCTCACGCTGTATGTGGACAGGCTTCTGTGCACC
CCTTTCCGTGTGCTGGCTCGCATGGTCGACATCCTTGCTTGTCGCCGGGTAGAAATGCTTCTGGCTGCAA
ATTTACAGAGCAGCATGGCCCAGTTGCCAATGGAAGAACTCAACAGAATCCAGGAATACCTTCAGAGCAG
CGGGCTCGCTCAGAGACACCAAAGGCTCTATTCCCTGCTGGACAGGTTTCGTCTCTCCACCATGCAAGAC
TCACTTAGTCCCTCTCCTCCAGTCTCTTCCCACCCGCTGGACGGGGATGGGCACGTGTCACTGGAAACAG
TGAGTCCGGACAAAGACTGGTACGTTCATCTTGTCAAATCCCAGTGTTGGACCAGGTCAGATTCTGCACT
GCTGGAAGGTGCAGAGCTGGTGAATCGGATTCCTGCTGAAGATATGAATGCCTTCATGATGAACTCGGAG
TTCAACCTAAGCCTGCTAGCTCCATGCTTAAGCCTAGGGATGAGTGAAATTTCTGGTGGCCAGAAGAGTG
CCCTTTTTGAAGCAGCCCGTGAGGTGACTCTGGCCCGTGTGAGCGGCACCGTGCAGCAGCTCCCTGCTGT
CCATCATGTCTTCCAGCCCGAGCTGCCTGCAGAACCGGCGGCCTACTGGAGCAAGTTGAATGATCTGTTT
GGGGATGCTGCACTGTATCAGTCCCTGCCCACTCTGGCCCGGGCCCTGGCACAGTACCTGGTGGTGGTCT
CCAAACTGCCCAGTCATTTGCACCTTCCTCCTGAGAAAGAGAAGGACATTGTGAAATTCGTGGTGGCAAC
CCTTGAGGCCCTGTCCTGGCATTTGATCCATGAGCAGATCCCGCTGAGTCTGGATCTCCAGGCAGGGCTG
GACTGCTGCTGCCTGGCCCTGCAGCTGCCTGGCCTCTGGAGCGTGGTCTCCTCCACAGAGTTTGTGACCC
ACGCCTGCTCCCTCATCCACTGTGTGCACTTCATCCTGGAGGCCGTTGCAGTGCAGCCTGGAGAGCAGCT
TCTTAGTCCAGAAAGAAGGACAAATACCCCAAAAGCCATCAGCGAGGAGGAGGAGGAAGTAGATCCAAAC
ACACAGAATCCTAAGTATATCACTGCAGCCTGTGAGATGGTGGCAGAAATGGTGGAGTCTCTGCAGTCGG
TGTTGGCCTTGGGTCATAAAAGGAATAGCGGCGTGCCGGCGTTTCTCACGCCATTGCTCAGGAACATCAT
CATCAGCCTGGCCCGCCTGCCCCTTGTCAACAGCTACACACGTGTGCCCCCACTGGTGTGGAAGCTTGGA
TGGTCACCCAAACCGGGAGGGGATTTTGGCACAGCATTCCCTGAGATCCCCGTGGAGTTCCTCCAGGAAA
AGGAAGTCTTTAAGGAGTTCATCTACCGCATCAACACACTAGGCTGGACCAGTCGTACTCAGTTTGAAGA
AACTTGGGCCACCCTCCTTGGTGTCCTGGTGACGCAGCCCCTCGTGATGGAGCAGGAGGAGAGCCCACCA
GAAGAAGACACAGAGAGGACCCAGATCAACGTCCTGGCCGTGCAGGCCATCACCTCACTGGTGCTCAGTG
CAATGACTGTGCCTGTGGCCGGCAACCCAGCTGTAAGCTGCTTGGAGCAGCAGCCCCGGAACAAGCCTCT
GAAAGCTCTCGACACCAGGTTTGGGAGGAAGCTGAGCATTATCAGAGGGATTGTGGAGCAAGAGATTCAA
GCAATGGTTTCAAAGAGAGAGAATATTGCCACCCATCATTTATATCAGGCATGGGATCCTGTCCCTTCTC
TGTCTCCGGCTACTACAGGTGCCCTCATCAGCCACGAGAAGCTGCTGCTGCAGATCAACCCCGAGCGGGA
GCTGGGGAGCATGAGCTACAAACTCGGCCAGGTGTCCATACACTCCGTGTGGCTAGGGAACAGCATCACA
CCCCTGAGGGAGGAGGAATGGGACGAGGAAGAGGAGGAGGAGGCCGACGCCCCTGCACCTTCGTCACCAC
CCACGTCTCCAGTCAACTCCAGGAAACACCGGGCTGGAGTTGACATCCACTCCTGTTCGCAGTTTTTGCT
TGAGTTGTACAGCCGCTGGATCCTGCCGTCCAGCTCAGCCAGGAGGACCCCGGCCATCCTGATCAGTGAG
GTGGTCAGATCCCTTCTAGTGGTCTCAGACTTGTTCACCGAGCGCAACCAGTTTGAGCTGATGTATGTGA
CGCTGACAGAACTGCGAAGGGTGCACCCTTCAGAAGACGAGATCCTCGCTCAGTACCTGGTGCCTGCCAC
CTGCAAGGCAGCTGCCGTCCTTGGGATGGACAAGGCCGTGGCGGAGCCTGTCAGCCGCCTGCTGGAGAGC
ACGCTCAGGAGCAGCCACCTGCCCAGCAGGGTTGGAGCCCTGCACGGCATCCTCTATGTGCTGGAGTGCG
ACCTGCTGGACGACACTGCCAAGCAGCTCATCCCGGTCATCAGCGACTATCTCCTCTCCAACCTGAAAGG
GATCGCCCACTGCGTGAACATTCACAGCCAGCAGCACGTACTGGTCATGTGTGCCACTGCGTTTTACCTC
ATTGAGAACTATCCTCTGGACGTAGGGCCGGAATTTTCAGCATCAATAATACAGATGTGTGGGGTGATGC
TGTCTGGAAGTGAGGAGTCCACCCCCTCCATCATTTACCACTGTGCCCTCAGAGGCCTGGAGCGCCTCCT
GCTCTCTGAGCAGCTCTCCCGCCTGGATGCAGAATCGCTGGTCAAGCTGAGTGTGGACAGAGTGAACGTG
CACAGCCCGCACCGGGCCATGGCGGCTCTGGGCCTGATGCTCACCTGCATGTACACAGGAAAGGAGAAAG
TCAGTCCGGGTAGAACTTCAGACCCTAATCCTGCAGCCCCCGACAGCGAGTCAGTGATTGTTGCTATGGA
GCGGGTATCTGTTCTTTTTGATAGGATCAGGAAAGGCTTTCCTTGTGAAGCCAGAGTGGTGGCCAGGATC
CTGCCCCAGTTTCTAGACGACTTCTTCCCACCCCAGGACATCATGAACAAAGTCATCGGAGAGTTTCTGT
CCAACCAGCAGCCATACCCCCAGTTCATGGCCACCGTGGTGTATAAGGTGTTTCAGACTCTGCACAGCAC
CGGGCAGTCGTCCATGGTCCGGGACTGGGTCATGCTGTCCCTCTCCAACTTCACGCAGAGGGCCCCGGTC
GCCATGGCCACGTGGAGCCTCTCCTGCTTCTTTGTCAGCGCGTCCACCAGCCCGTGGGTCGCGGCGATCC
TCCCACATGTCATCAGCAGGATGGGCAAGCTGGAGCAGGTGGACGTGAACCTTTTCTGCCTGGTCGCCAC
AGACTTCTACAGACACCAGATAGAGGAGGAGCTCGACCGCAGGGCCTTCCAGTCTGTGCTTGAGGTGGTT
GCAGCCCCAGGAAGCCCATATCACCGGCTGCTGACTTGTTTACGAAATGTCCACAAGGTCACCACCTGC
